Addgene plasmid #53977: mEmerald-Actin-7
Purpose: Localization: Actin, Excitation: 487, Emission: 509
Depositing lab: Michael Davidson. Depositing organization: Florida State University, Tallahassee.
Backbone
  Vector backbone: mEmerald
  Backbone size w/o insert (bp): 4750
  Vector type: Mammalian Expression
  Selectable markers: Neomycin (select with G418)
Growth in bacteria
  Bacterial resistance: Kanamycin, 50 μg/mL
  Growth temperature: 37°C
  Growth strain: DH5alpha
  Copy number: High Copy
Gene/Insert
  Gene/Insert name: Actin (alt name: NM_001101.3)
  Species: H. sapiens (human)
  Entrez Gene: ACTB (a.k.a. BKRNS, BNS, BRWS1, CSMH, DDS1, PS1TP5BP1, THC8)
  Promoter: CMV
  Tag / fusion protein: mEmerald (N terminal on backbone)
  Cloning method: Unknown
  Sequencing primers: 5′ CMV-F; 3′ SV40pA-R
Terms and licenses: Academic/Nonprofit Terms; Industry Terms
Depositor comments: . Excitation = 487; Emission = 509. Localization data: Beta-Actin
How to cite: mEmerald-Actin-7 was a gift from Michael Davidson (Addgene plasmid # 53977 ; http://n2t.net/addgene:53977 ; RRID:Addgene_53977)
