[The description below was written by a language model from this plasmid's Addgene catalogue record.]
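Description:
mEmerald-Actin-7 is a mammalian expression plasmid that produces human beta-actin (ACTB) fused to the green fluorescent protein mEmerald. It is built on an mEmerald backbone of about 4.75 kb (excluding the insert), in which the fluorescent protein is carried by the vector and sits at the N terminus of the inserted coding sequence, so the product is an mEmerald–actin fusion. Transcription is driven by the CMV promoter, a strong constitutive promoter widely used in cultured mammalian cells. The listed 3′ sequencing primer points to an SV40 polyadenylation signal downstream of the fusion, although no feature table is provided to confirm the layout. The "7" in the name is not explained in the record, nor is the cloning method.

The plasmid is propagated in E. coli as a high-copy construct under kanamycin selection. A neomycin resistance marker allows G418 selection of transfected mammalian cells, so stable lines are possible in addition to transient expression. The origin of replication and the regulatory elements driving the resistance marker are not stated.

The stated purpose is subcellular localization. The fusion labels the actin cytoskeleton, with localization recorded as beta-actin, and has excitation and emission maxima of 487 and 509 nm, compatible with standard GFP/FITC imaging settings. Constructs of this kind are typically used as fluorescent markers for visualizing actin filaments and related structures in living or fixed cells, or as a reference marker alongside spectrally distinct fluorescent fusions.
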