>Addgene plasmid #53977 | mEmerald-Actin-7 | depositor partial sequence | sequence record 84170 | insert sequence
CGTCAGATCCGCTAGCGCTACCGGTCGCCACCATGGTGAGCAAGGGCGAGGAGCTGTTCACCGGGGTGGT
GCCCATCCTGGTCGAGCTGGACGGCGACGTAAACGGCCACAAGTTCAGCGTGTCCGGCGAGGGCGAGGGC
GATGCCACCTACGGCAAGCTGACCCTGAAGTTCATCTGCACCACCGGCAAGCTGCCCGTGCCCTGGCCCA
CCCTCGTGACCACCTTGACCTACGGCGTGCAGTGCTTCGCCCGCTACCCCGACCACATGAAGCAGCACGA
CTTCTTCAAGTCCGCCATGCCCGAAGGCTACGTCCAGGAGCGCACCATCTTCTTCAAGGACGACGGCAAC
TACAAGACCCGCGCCGAGGTGAAGTTCGAGGGCGACACCCTGGTGAACCGCATCGAGCTGAAGGGCATCG
ACTTCAAGGAGGACGGCAACATCCTGGGGCACAAGCTGGAGTACAACTACAACAGCCACAAGGTCTATAT
CACCGCCGACAAGCAGAAGAACGGCATCAAGGTGAACTTCAAGACCCGCCACAACATCGAGGACGGCAGC
GTGCAGCTCGCCGACCACTACCAGCAGAACACCCCCATCGGCGACGGCCCCGTGCTGCTGCCCGACAACC
ACTACCTGAGCACCCAGTCCAAGCTGAGCAAAGACCCCAACGAGAAGCGCGATCACATGGTCCTGCTGGA
GTTCGTGACCGCCGCCGGGATCACTCTCGGCATGGACGAGCTGTACAAGTCCGGACTCAGATCTCGAGCT
ATGGATGATGATATCGCCGCGCTCGTCGTCGACAACGGCTCCGGCATGTGCAAGGCCGGCTTCGCGGGCG
ACGATGCCCCCCGGGCCGTCTTCCCCTCCATCGTGGGGCGCCCCAGGCACCAGGGCGTGATGGTGGGCAT
GGGTCAGAAGGATTCCTATGTGGGCGACGAGGCCCAGAGCAAGAGAGGCATCCTCACCCTGAAGTACCCC
ATCGAGCACGGCATCGTCACCAACTGGGACGACATGGAGAAAATCTGGCACCACACCTTCTACAATGAGC
TGCGTGTGGCTCCCGAGGAGCACCCCGTGCTGCTGACCGAGGCCCCCCTGAACCCCAAGGCCAACCGCGA
GAAGATGACCCAGATCATGTTTGAGACCTTCAACACCCCAGCCATGTACGTTGCTATCCAGGCTGTGCTA
TCCCTGTACGCCTCTGGCCGTACCACTGGCATCGTGATGGACTCCGGTGACGGGGTCACCCACACTGTGC
CCATCTACGAGGGGTATGCCCTCCCCCATGCCATCCTGCGTCTGGACCTGGCTGGCCGGGACCTGACTGA
CTACCTCATGAAGATCCTCACCGAGCGCGGCTACAGCTTCACCACCACGGCCGAGCGGGAAATCGTGCGT
GACATTAAGGAGAAGCTGTGCTACGTCGCCCTGGACTTCGAGCAAGAGATGGCCACGGCTGCTTCCAGCT
CCTCCCTGGAGAAGAGCTACGAGCTGCCTGACGGCCAGGTCATCACCATTGGCAATGAGCGGTTCCGCTG
CCCTGAGGCACTCTTCCAGCCTTCCTTCCTGGGCATGGAGTCCTGTGGCATCCACGAAACTACCTTCAAC
TCCATCATGAAGTGTGACGTGGACATCCGCAAAGACCTGTACGCCAACACAGTGCTGTCTGGCGGCACCA
CCATGTACCCTGGCATTGCCGACAGGATGCAGAAGGAGATCACTGCCCTGGCACCCAGCACAATGAAGAT
CAAGATCATTGCTCCTCCTGAGCGCAAGTACTCCGTGTGGATCGGCGGCTCCATCCTGGCCTCGCTGTCC
ACCTTCCAGCAGATGTGGATCAGCAAGCAGGAGTATGACGAGTCCGGCCCCTCCATCGTCCACCGCAAAT
GCTTCTAGGGATCCACCGGATCTAGAT
