>Addgene plasmid #53977 | mEmerald-Actin-7 | addgene partial sequence | sequence record 89838 | EGFP-N 5'-CGTCGCCGTCCAGCTCGACCAG-3'
CTCGCCCTTGCTCACCATGGTGGCGACCGGTAGCGCTAGCGGATCTGACGGTTCACTAAACCAGCTCTGC
TTATATAGACCTCCCACCGTACACGCCTACCGCCCATTTGCGTCAATGGGGCGGAGTTGTTACGACATTT
TGGAAAGTCCCGTTGATTTTGGTGCCAAAACAAACTCCCATTGACGTCAATGGGGTGGAGACTTGGAAAT
CCCCGTGAGTCAAACCGCTATCCACGCCCATTGATGTACTGCCAAAACCGCATCACCATGGTAATAGCGA
TGACTAATACGTAGATGTACTGCCAAGTAGGAAAGTCCCATAAGGTCATGTACTGGGCATAATGCCAGGC
GGGCCATTTACCGTCATTGACGTCAATAGGGGGCGTACTTGGCATATGATACACTTGATGTACTGCCAAG
TGGGCAGTTTACCGTAAATACTCCACCCATTGACGTCAATGGAAAGTCCCTATTGGCGTTACTATGGGAA
CATACGTCATTATTGACGTCAATGGGCGGGGGTCGTTGGGCGGTCAGCCAGGCGGGCCATTTACCGTAAG
TTATGTAACGCGGAACTCCATATATGGGCTATGAACTAATGACCCCGTAATTGATTACTATTAATAACTA
ATGCATGGCGGTAATACGGTTATCCACAGAATCAGGGGATAACGCAGGAAAGAACATGTGAGCAAAAGGC
CAGCAAAAGGCCAGGAACCGTAAAAAGGCCGCGTTGCTGGCGTTTTTCCATAGGCTCCGCCCCCCTGACG
AGCATCACAAAAATCGACGCTCAAGTCAGAGGTGGCGAAACCCGACAGGACTATAAAGATACCAGGCGTT
TCCCCCTGGAAGCTCCCTCGTGCGCTCTCCTGTTCCGACCCTGCCGCTTACCGGATACCTGTCCGCCTTT
