>Addgene plasmid #53977 | mEmerald-Actin-7 | addgene partial sequence | sequence record 90605 | EGFP-C 5'-CATGGTCCTGCTGGAGTTCGTG-3'
AGCTGTACAAGTCCGGACTCAGATCTCGAGCTATGGATGATGATATCGCCGCGCTCGTCGTCGACAACGG
CTCCGGCATGTGCAAGGCCGGCTTCGCGGGCGACGATGCCCCCCGGGCCGTCTTCCCCTCCATCGTGGGG
CGCCCCAGGCACCAGGGCGTGATGGTGGGCATGGGTCAGAAGGATTCCTATGTGGGCGACGAGGCCCAGA
GCAAGAGAGGCATCCTCACCCTGAAGTACCCCATCGAGCACGGCATCGTCACCAACTGGGACGACATGGA
GAAAATCTGGCACCACACCTTCTACAATGAGCTGCGTGTGGCTCCCGAGGAGCACCCCGTGCTGCTGACC
GAGGCCCCCCTGAACCCCAAGGCCAACCGCGAGAAGATGACCCAGATCATGTTTGAGACCTTCAACACCC
CAGCCATGTACGTTGCTATCCAGGCTGTGCTATCCCTGTACGCCTCTGGCCGTACCACTGGCATCGTGAT
GGACTCCGGTGACGGGGTCACCCACACTGTGCCCATCTACGAGGGGTATGCCCTCCCCCATGCCATCCTG
CGTCTGGACCTGGCTGGCCGGGACCTGACTGACTACCTCATGAAGATCCTCACCGAGCGCGGCTACAGCT
TCACCACCACGGCCGAGCGGGAAATCGTGCGTGACATTAAGGAGAAGCTGTGCTACGTCGCCCTGGACTT
CGAGCAAGAGATGGCCACGGCTGCTTCCAGCTCCTCCCTGGAGAAGAGCTACGAGCTGCCTGACGGCCAG
GTCATCACCATTGGCAATGAGCGGTTCCGCTGCCCTGAGGCACTCTTCCAGCCTTCCTTCCTGG
